Addgene plasmid #237651: pRK5_msfGFP-HMGB1-Shuffled 3
Purpose: For overexpression of msfGFP-HMGB1-Shuffled 3
Depositing lab: Denes Hnisz. Depositing organization: Max Planck Institute for Molecular Genetics. Publication: Probing condensate microenvironments with a micropeptide killswitch. Zhang Y, Stoppelkamp I, Fernandez-Pernas P, Allram M, Charman M, Magalhaes AP, Piedavent-Salomon M, Sommer G, Sung YC, Meyer K, Grams N, Halko E, Dongre S, Meierhofer D, Malszycki M, Ilik IA, Aktas T, Kraushar ML, Vastenhouw N, Weitzman MD, Grebien F, Niskanen H, Hnisz D. Nature. 2025 Jun 4. doi: 10.1038/s41586-025-09141-5. PubMed 40468084.
Backbone
  Vector backbone: pRK5
  Vector type: Mammalian Expression
Growth in bacteria
  Bacterial resistance: Ampicillin, 100 μg/mL
  Growth temperature: 37°C
  Growth strain: DH5alpha
  Copy number: High Copy
Gene/Insert
  Gene/Insert name: HMGB1-Shuffled 3
  Species: H. sapiens (human)
  Entrez Gene: HMGB1 (a.k.a. HMG-1, HMG1, HMG3, SBP-1)
  Tag / fusion protein: msfGFP (N terminal on insert)
  Cloning method: Gibson Cloning
Terms and licenses: Academic/Nonprofit Terms; Industry Terms: Not Available to Industry
How to cite: pRK5_msfGFP-HMGB1-Shuffled 3 was a gift from Denes Hnisz (Addgene plasmid # 237651 ; http://n2t.net/addgene:237651 ; RRID:Addgene_237651)
