[The description below was written by a language model from this plasmid's Addgene catalogue record and pLannotate feature annotations shown in this document.]
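Description:
pRK5_msfGFP-HMGB1-Shuffled 3 is a mammalian expression plasmid of about 6.1 kb built on the pRK5 backbone and intended for overexpression of a fluorescently tagged variant of human HMGB1. It is maintained in E. coli as a high-copy plasmid through a ColE1/pUC-type origin and selected with ampicillin via the β-lactamase gene under its own promoter. An M13 phage origin is also present, along with backbone remnants typical of pUC/pBR322-derived vectors (fragments of lacZα, lacI, rop and bom, plus the lac promoter and operator), which have no evident role in the mammalian expression function.

The expression cassette is driven by the human cytomegalovirus immediate early enhancer and promoter, followed by a fragment of CMV intron A and an SP6 promoter that could support in vitro transcription. The open reading frame begins with the green fluorescent protein, which the catalogue identifies as msfGFP (the automated annotation matches it to a related GFP derivative), fused at the N terminus of the HMGB1 insert. The HMGB1 annotation covers only part of the region between the GFP and the SV40 polyadenylation signal. This may reflect the "Shuffled 3" designation, which suggests that a portion of the sequence has been scrambled, but the record does not say which segment is shuffled or how. A short match to an immunoglobulin heavy chain signal sequence upstream of the GFP is only a fragment and is probably backbone-derived. An SV40 enhancer/early promoter lies downstream of the polyadenylation signal. There is no mammalian selection marker, so the plasmid suits transient transfection. It was deposited with a study of biomolecular condensate microenvironments, where the GFP tag would allow the protein's localisation to be imaged.
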