Features (pLannotate 1.2.2; 22 found; start..end, strand, type, name):
     14..393     +  enhancer       CMV enhancer: human cytomegalovirus immediate early enhancer
    394..597     +  promoter       CMV promoter: human cytomegalovirus (CMV) immediate early promoter
    733..776     +  intron         CMV intron (fragment): modified intron A from human cytomegalovirus
    828..846     +  promoter       SP6 promoter: promoter for bacteriophage SP6 RNA polymerase
    850..887     +  CDS            IgH signal sequence (fragment): signal sequence from the mouse immunoglobulin heavy chain variable region
    939..1653    +  CDS            SiriusGFP (fragment): enhanced GFP (EGFP) derivative that exhibits robust folding and enhanced photostability (Zhong et al., 2019) mammalian codon-optimized
   1659..2201    +  CDS            HMGB1 (fragment): HMGB1_BOVIN - Also known as HMG1. Experimental evidence at protein level: Swiss-Prot protein existence level 1. In the extracellular compartment (following either active secretion or passive release)involved in regulation of the inflammatory response. Fully reduced HGMB1 (which subsequently gets oxidized after release) in association with CXCL12 mediates the recruitment of inflammatory cells during the initial phase of tissue injury; the CXCL12:HMGB1 complex triggers CXCR4 homodimerization (By similarity). Induces the migration of monocyte-derived immature dendritic cells and seems to regulate
   2340..2357    +  misc_feature   MCS (fragment): pUC18/19 multiple cloning site
   2378..2512    +  polyA_signal   SV40 poly(A) signal: SV40 polyadenylation signal
   2581..2938    +  promoter       SV40 promoter: SV40 enhancer and early promoter
   2957..3111    +  CDS            lacZα (fragment): LacZα fragment of β-galactosidase; lacZ fragment
   3117..3168    -  misc_feature   bom (fragment): basis of mobility region from pBR322
   3187..3567    +  rep_origin     M13 ori (sequence partly withheld): M13 bacteriophage origin of replication; arrow indicates direction of (+) strand synthesis
   3643..3692    -  misc_feature   bom (fragment): basis of mobility region from pBR322
   3794..3829    -  CDS            rop (fragment): Rop protein, which maintains plasmids at low copy number; rop
   3924..4028    +  promoter       AmpR promoter: bla
   4029..4889    +  CDS            AmpR: β-lactamase; bla; confers resistance to ampicillin, carbenicillin, and related antibiotics
   5060..5648    +  rep_origin     ori: high-copy-number ColE1/pMB1/pBR322/pUC origin of replication
   5831..5923    +  CDS            lacI (fragment): lac repressor; lacI; The lac repressor binds to the lac operator to inhibit transcription in E. coli. This inhibition can be relieved by adding lactose or isopropyl-β-D-thiogalactopyranoside (IPTG).
   5936..5957    +  protein_bind   CAP binding site: CAP binding activates transcription in the presence of cAMP. E. coli catabolite activator protein
   5972..6002    +  promoter       lac promoter: promoter for the E. coli lac operon
   6010..6026    +  protein_bind   lac operator: The lac repressor binds to the lac operator to inhibit transcription in E. coli. This inhibition can be relieved by adding lactose or isopropyl-β-D-thiogalactopyranoside (IPTG). lac repressor encoded by lacI
>Addgene plasmid #237651 | pRK5_msfGFP-HMGB1-Shuffled 3 | addgene full sequence | sequence record 471741 | Addgene NGS Result
TTCGAGCTCGCCCGACATTGATTATTGACTAGTTATTAATAGTAATCAATTACGGGGTCATTAGTTCATA
GCCCATATATGGAGTTCCGCGTTACATAACTTACGGTAAATGGCCCGCCTGGCTGACCGCCCAACGACCC
CCGCCCATTGACGTCAATAATGACGTATGTTCCCATAGTAACGCCAATAGGGACTTTCCATTGACGTCAA
TGGGTGGAGTATTTACGGTAAACTGCCCACTTGGCAGTACATCAAGTGTATCATATGCCAAGTACGCCCC
CTATTGACGTCAATGACGGTAAATGGCCCGCCTGGCATTATGCCCAGTACATGACCTTATGGGACTTTCC
TACTTGGCAGTACATCTACGTATTAGTCATCGCTATTACCATGGTGATGCGGTTTTGGCAGTACATCAAT
GGGCGTGGATAGCGGTTTGACTCACGGGGATTTCCAAGTCTCCACCCCATTGACGTCAATGGGAGTTTGT
TTTGGCACCAAAATCAACGGGACTTTCCAAAATGTCGTAACAACTCCGCCCCATTGACGCAAATGGGCGG
TAGGCGTGTACGGTGGGAGGTCTATATAAGCAGAGCTCGTTTAGTGAACCGTCAGATCGCCTGGAGACGC
CATCCACGCTGTTTTGACCTCCATAGAAGACACCGGGACCGATCCAGCCTCCGCGGCCGGGAACGGTGCA
TTGGAACGCGGATTCCCCGTGCCAAGAGTGACGTAAGTACCGCCTATAGAGTCTATAGGCCCACCCCCTT
GGCTTCGTTAGAACGCGGCTACAATTAATACATAACCTTATGTATCATACACATACGATTTAGGTGACAC
TATAGAATAACATCCACTTTGCCTTTCTCTCCACAGGTGTCCACTCCCAGGTCCAACTGCACCTCGGTTC
TATCGATTGAATTCGTACCGGTGCCACCATGGTGAGCAAGGGCGAGGAGCTGTTCACCGGGGTGGTGCCC
ATCCTGGTCGAGCTGGACGGCGACGTAAACGGCCACAAGTTCAGCGTGCGCGGCGAGGGCGAGGGCGATG
CCACCAACGGCAAGCTGACCCTGAAGTTCATCTGCACCACCGGCAAGCTGCCCGTGCCCTGGCCCACCCT
CGTGACCACCCTGACCTACGGCGTGCAGTGCTTCAGCCGCTACCCCGACCACATGAAGCAGCACGACTTC
TTCAAGTCCGCCATGCCCGAAGGCTACGTCCAGGAGCGCACCATCTCCTTCAAGGACGACGGCACCTACA
AGACCCGCGCCGAGGTGAAGTTCGAGGGCGACACCCTGGTGAACCGCATCGAGCTGAAGGGCATCGACTT
CAAGGAGGACGGCAACATCCTGGGGCACAAGCTGGAGTACAACTTCAACAGCCACAACGTCTATATCACG
GCCGACAAGCAGAAGAACGGCATCAAGGCGAACTTCAAGATCCGCCACAACGTCGAGGACGGCAGCGTGC
AGCTCGCCGACCACTACCAGCAGAACACCCCCATCGGCGACGGCCCCGTGCTGCTGCCCGACAACCACTA
CCTGAGCACCCAGTCCAAGCTGAGCAAAGACCCCAACGAGAAGCGCGATCACATGGTCCTGCTGGAGTTC
GTGACCGCCGCCGGGATCACTCTCGGCATGGACGAGCTGTACACGGCGATGGGCAAAGGAGATCCTAAGA
AGCCGAGAGGCAAAATGTCATCATATGCATTTTTTGTGCAAACTTGTCGGGAGGAGCATAAGAAGAAGCA
CCCAGATGCTTCAGTCAACTTCTCAGAGTTTTCTAAGAAGTGCTCAGAGAGGTGGAAGACCATGTCTGCT
AAAGAGAAAGGAAAATTTGAAGATATGGCAAAAGCGGACAAGGCCCGTTATGAAAGAGAAATGAAAACCT
ATATCCCTCCCAAAGGGGAGACAAAAAAGAAGTTCAAGGATCCCAATGCACCCAAGAGGCCTCCTTCGGC
CTTCTTCCTCTTCTGCTCTGAGTATCGCCCAAAAATCAAAGGAGAACATCCTGGCCTGTCCATTGGTGAT
GTTGCGAAGAAACTGGGAGAGATGTGGAATAACACTGCTGCAGATGACAAGCAGCCTTATGAAAAGAAGG
CTGCGAAGCTGAAGGAAAAATATGAAAAGGATATTGCTGCATATCGAGCTAAAGGAAAGCCTGATGCAGC
AAAAAAGGGAGTTGTCAAGGCTGAAAAAAGCAAGAAAAGGAAGAGGAGGAAGATGAGGAAGATGAAGAGG
ATGAGGAGGAGGAGGAAGATGAAGAAGATGAAGATGAAGAAGAAGTTCATGGCGTTCCTAAATGTTTTGC
TAAAGATGCAGTGTATGTCCTTCATGTAATCTAGAGTCGACCTGCAGAAGCTTGGCCGCCATGGCCCAAC
TTGTTTATTGCAGCTTATAATGGTTACAAATAAAGCAATAGCATCACAAATTTCACAAATAAAGCATTTT
TTTCACTGCATTCTAGTTGTGGTTTGTCCAAACTCATCAATGTATCTTATCATGTCTGGATCGGGAATTA
ATTCGGCGCAGCACCATGGCCTGAAATAACCTCTGAAAGAGGAACTTGGTTAGGTACCTTCTGAGGCGGA
AAGAACCAGCTGTGGAATGTGTGTCAGTTAGGGTGTGGAAAGTCCCCAGGCTCCCCAGCAGGCAGAAGTA
TGCAAAGCATGCATCTCAATTAGTCAGCAACCAGGTGTGGAAAGTCCCCAGGCTCCCCAGCAGGCAGAAG
TATGCAAAGCATGCATCTCAATTAGTCAGCAACCATAGTCCCGCCCCTAACTCCGCCCATCCCGCCCCTA
ACTCCGCCCAGTTCCGCCCATTCTCCGCCCCATGGCTGACTAATTTTTTTTATTTATGCAGAGGCCGAGG
CCGCCTCGGCCTCTGAGCTATTCCAGAAGTAGTGAGGAGGCTTTTTTGGAGGCCTAGGCTTTTGCAAAAA
GCTGTTAACAGCTTGGCACTGGCCGTCGTTTTACAACGTCGTGACTGGGAAAACCCTGGCGTTACCCAAC
TTAATCGCCTTGCAGCACATCCCCCTTTCGCCAGCTGGCGTAATAGCGAAGAGGCCCGCACCGATCGCCC
TTCCCAACAGTTGCGCAGCCTGAATGGCGAATGGCGCCTGATGCGGTATTTTCTCCTTACGCATCTGTGC
GGTATTTCACACCGCATA
[142 nt withheld, positions 3169-3310]
C
[141 nt withheld, positions 3312-3452]
CCTTTGACGTTGGAGTCCACGTTCTTT
[37 nt withheld, positions 3480-3516]
ACCCTATCTCGGGCTATTCTTTTGATTTATAAGGGATTTTGCCGATTTCGGCCTATTGGTTAAAAAATGA
GCTGATTTAACAAAAATTTAACGCGAATTTTAACAAAATATTAACGTTTACAATTTTATGGTGCACTCTC
AGTACAATCTGCTCTGATGCCGCATAGTTAAGCCAGCCCCGACACCCGCCAACACCCGCTGACGCGCCCT
GACGGGCTTGTCTGCTCCCGGCATCCGCTTACAGACAAGCTGTGACCGTCTCCGGGAGCTGCATGTGTCA
GAGGTTTTCACCGTCATCACCGAAACGCGCGAGACGAAAGGGCCTCGTGATACGCCTATTTTTATAGGTT
AATGTCATGATAATAATGGTTTCTTAGACGTCAGGTGGCACTTTTCGGGGAAATGTGCGCGGAACCCCTA
TTTGTTTATTTTTCTAAATACATTCAAATATGTATCCGCTCATGAGACAATAACCCTGATAAATGCTTCA
ATAATATTGAAAAAGGAAGAGTATGAGTATTCAACATTTCCGTGTCGCCCTTATTCCCTTTTTTGCGGCA
TTTTGCCTTCCTGTTTTTGCTCACCCAGAAACGCTGGTGAAAGTAAAAGATGCTGAAGATCAGTTGGGTG
CACGAGTGGGTTACATCGAACTGGATCTCAACAGCGGTAAGATCCTTGAGAGTTTTCGCCCCGAAGAACG
TTTTCCAATGATGAGCACTTTTAAAGTTCTGCTATGTGGCGCGGTATTATCCCGTATTGACGCCGGGCAA
GAGCAACTCGGTCGCCGCATACACTATTCTCAGAATGACTTGGTTGAGTACTCACCAGTCACAGAAAAGC
ATCTTACGGATGGCATGACAGTAAGAGAATTATGCAGTGCTGCCATAACCATGAGTGATAACACTGCGGC
CAACTTACTTCTGACAACGATCGGAGGACCGAAGGAGCTAACCGCTTTTTTGCACAACATGGGGGATCAT
GTAACTCGCCTTGATCGTTGGGAACCGGAGCTGAATGAAGCCATACCAAACGACGAGCGTGACACCACGA
TGCCTGTAGCAATGGCAACAACGTTGCGCAAACTATTAACTGGCGAACTACTTACTCTAGCTTCCCGGCA
ACAATTAATAGACTGGATGGAGGCGGATAAAGTTGCAGGACCACTTCTGCGCTCGGCCCTTCCGGCTGGC
TGGTTTATTGCTGATAAATCTGGAGCCGGTGAGCGTGGGTCTCGCGGTATCATTGCAGCACTGGGGCCAG
ATGGTAAGCCCTCCCGTATCGTAGTTATCTACACGACGGGGAGTCAGGCAACTATGGATGAACGAAATAG
ACAGATCGCTGAGATAGGTGCCTCACTGATTAAGCATTGGTAACTGTCAGACCAAGTTTACTCATATATA
CTTTAGATTGATTTAAAACTTCATTTTTAATTTAAAAGGATCTAGGTGAAGATCCTTTTTGATAATCTCA
TGACCAAAATCCCTTAACGTGAGTTTTCGTTCCACTGAGCGTCAGACCCCGTAGAAAAGATCAAAGGATC
TTCTTGAGATCCTTTTTTTCTGCGCGTAATCTGCTGCTTGCAAACAAAAAAACCACCGCTACCAGCGGTG
GTTTGTTTGCCGGATCAAGAGCTACCAACTCTTTTTCCGAAGGTAACTGGCTTCAGCAGAGCGCAGATAC
CAAATACTGTTCTTCTAGTGTAGCCGTAGTTAGGCCACCACTTCAAGAACTCTGTAGCACCGCCTACATA
CCTCGCTCTGCTAATCCTGTTACCAGTGGCTGCTGCCAGTGGCGATAAGTCGTGTCTTACCGGGTTGGAC
TCAAGACGATAGTTACCGGATAAGGCGCAGCGGTCGGGCTGAACGGGGGGTTCGTGCACACAGCCCAGCT
TGGAGCGAACGACCTACACCGAACTGAGATACCTACAGCGTGAGCTATGAGAAAGCGCCACGCTTCCCGA
AGGGAGAAAGGCGGACAGGTATCCGGTAAGCGGCAGGGTCGGAACAGGAGAGCGCACGAGGGAGCTTCCA
GGGGGAAACGCCTGGTATCTTTATAGTCCTGTCGGGTTTCGCCACCTCTGACTTGAGCGTCGATTTTTGT
GATGCTCGTCAGGGGGGCGGAGCCTATGGAAAAACGCCAGCAACGCGGCCTTTTTACGGTTCCTGGCCTT
TTGCTGGCCTTTTGCTCACATGTTCTTTCCTGCGTTATCCCCTGATTCTGTGGATAACCGTATTACCGCC
TTTGAGTGAGCTGATACCGCTCGCCGCAGCCGAACGACCGAGCGCAGCGAGTCAGTGAGCGAGGAAGCGG
AAGAGCGCCCAATACGCAAACCGCCTCTCCCCGCGCGTTGGCCGATTCATTAATGCAGCTGGCACGACAG
GTTTCCCGACTGGAAAGCGGGCAGTGAGCGCAACGCAATTAATGTGAGTTAGCTCACTCATTAGGCACCC
CAGGCTTTACACTTTATGCTTCCGGCTCGTATGTTGTGTGGAATTGTGAGCGGATAACAATTTCACACAG
GAAACAGCTATGACATGATTACGAATTAA
